>Addgene plasmid #156580 | pD649-HAsp-FCER1A-Fc(DAPA)-AviTag-6xHis | addgene full sequence | sequence record 368751 | Addgene NGS Result
GCCATGGGGCGGAGAATGGGCGGAACTGGGCGGAGTTAGGGGCGGGATGGGCGGAGTTAGGGGCGGGACT
ATGGTTGCTGACTAATTGAGATGCATGCTTTGCATACTTCTGCCTGCTGGGGAGCCTGGGGACTTTCCAC
ACCTGGTTGCTGACTAATTGAGATGCATGCTTTGCATACTTCTGCCTGCTGGGGAGCCTGGGGACTTTCC
ACACCCTAACTGACACACATTCCACAGAATTAATTCGCGTTAAATTTTTGTTAAATCAGCTCATTTTTTA
ACCAATAGGCCGAAATCGGCAAAATCCCTTATAAATCAAAAGAATAGACCGAGATAGGGTTGAGTGTTGT
GATGCAATTTCCTCATTTTATTAGGAAAGGACAGTGGGAGTGGCACCTTCCAGGGTCAAGGAAGGCACGG
GGGAGGGGCAAACAACAGATGGCTGGCAACTAGAAGGCACAGTCGAGGCTGATTTTCTCTATCTATTTAT
TTTACTACTCAAGACTATCTTGCAAAGTAGAAGAACCCTGTCTGCAGTATGACGACCGTGTATACCCGAT
TGGCTTACCGGGTAACGCGTTGTGCCAGTGACTACAGGCCGGCCTTAGTGGTGATGGTGGTGGTGTTCAT
GCCACTCAATCTTCTGAGCCTCGAAAATATCATTAAGACCGCTGCCGCCGGGGCTCAGGCTCAGGGACTT
CTGGGTGTAGTGGTTGTGCAGGGCCTCGTGCATCACGCTGCAGCTGAACACGTTGCCCTGCTGCCACCTG
GACTTGTCCACGGTCAGCTTGCTGTACAGGAAGAAGCTGCCGTCGCTGTCCAGCACTGGGGGGGTGGTCT
TGTAGTTGTTCTCGGGCTGGCCGTTGCTCTCCCACTCCACGGCGATATCGCTGGGGTAGAAGCCCTTCAC
CAGACAGGTCAGGGACACCTGGTTCTTGGTCATCTCCTCCCGGCTGGGGGGCAGGGTGTACACCTGGGGC
TCCCGTGGCTGGCCCTTGGCCTTGCTGATTGTCTTTTCGATTGGGGCAGCCAGGGCCTTGTTGGAGACTT
TGCACTTGTATTCTTTGCCGTTCAGCCAGTCCTGGTGCAGCACGGTCAGCACGGACACCACCCTGTAGGT
GCTGTTGTACTGCTCCTCTCTGGGCTTGGTCTTGGCGTTGTGCACCTCCACGCCGTCCACGTACCAGTTG
AACTTCACCTCTGGGTCCTCGTGGGACACGGCCACCACCACGCAGGTCACCTCGGGGGTCCTGCTGATCA
TCAGGGTGTCCTTGGGCTTGGGGGGGAACAGGAACACGGAAGGCCCTCCCAGCAGTTCTGGAGCTGGGCA
GGGGGGGCAGGTGTGGGTCTTGTCGCCGCCCGGCGCGCCTTGCAGCCAGTACTTCTCTCTAGGGGCCTTG
ATCACGGTGATGTTCAGAGGCTCGGACTCGTAGTCCAGCTGCCACACTTTGCCGGTACAGTAGTAGGTGC
CGCTATCTTCCACGGTGGCGTTGGTGATGCTGATGTTGTGGTTCTCGTACCAATACTTCAGGGCCTCGCC
GTCCTTGTAGTAGATCACTTTGTACACGTCCCAGTTCCGCCAGCCGTGGCATCTCAGGAACAGAGGCTGT
CCTTCCATCACAACCTCGGCAGAGGCCTGCAGCAGCAGCCAATCAGAGAACACTTCCAGGTACACGGGCT
CGCTCTCGTTCACTTGCTGGTGCTGACACTTGTACTCGCCGCTGTCCTCGAACTTGGCGTTCACGATGTT
CAGGCTGCTGTTTGTTTCCTCGCTCAGGCTGCCGTTGTGGAACCACTTGGTGCTGGACACCTCGAAGAAG
TTGTTGCCGTTGCAGGTCAGGGTCACATTCTCGCCCTTGAAGATCCGGTTCCAAGGAGGGTTCAGAGACA
CTTTGGGTTTCTGAGGAACGGCGGCCGCAGCGAACACCAGGCAGAAGATGTAGCTCAGGGCAATGATGGT
CTTCATGGTGGCGCTAGCAGGCGCGTTTTCGATAGAACCGAGGTGCAGTTGGACCTGGGAGTGGACACCT
GTGGAGAGAAAGGCAAAGTGGATGTTATTCTATAGTGTCACCTAAATCGTATGTGTATGATACATAAGGT
TATGTATTAATTGTAGCCGCGTTCTAACGAAGCCAAGGGGGTGGGCCTATAGACTCTATAGGCGGTACTT
ACGTCACTCTTGGCACGGGGAATCCGCGTTCCAATGCACCGTTCCCGGCCGCGGAGGCTGGATCGGTCCC
GGTGTCTTCTATGGAGGTCAAAACAGCGTGGATGGCGTCTCCAGGCGATCTGACGGTTCACTAAACGAGC
TCTGCTTATATAGACCTCCCACCGTACACGCCTACCGCCCATTTGCGTCAATGGGGCGGAGTTGTTACGA
CATTTTGGAAAGTCCCGTTGATTTTGGTGCCAAAACAAACTCCCATTGACGTCAATGGGGTGGAGACTTG
GAAATCCCCGTGAGTCAAACCGCTATCCACGCCCATTGATGTACTGCCAAAACCGCATCACCATGGTAAT
AGCGATGACTAATACGTAGATGTACTGCCAAGTAGGAAAGTCCCATAAGGTCATGTACTGGGCATAATGC
CAGGCGGGCCATTTACCGTCATTGACGTCAATAGGGGGCGTACTTGGCATATGATACACTTGATGTACTG
CCAAGTGGGCAGTTTACCGTAAATACTCCACCCATTGACGTCAATGGAAAGTCCCTATTGGCGTTACTAT
GGGAACATACGTCATTATTGACGTCAATGGGCGGGGGTCGTTGGGCGGTCAGCCAGGCGGGCCATTTACC
GTAAGTTATGTAACGCGGAACTCCATATATGGGCTATGAACTAATGACCCCGTAATTGATTACTATTAAT
AACTAGTCAATAATCAATGCCAACATGGCGGTCATATTGGACATGAGCCAATATAAATGTACATATTATG
ATATAGATACAACGTATGCAATGGCCAATAGCCAATATTGATTTATGCTATATAACCAATGAATAATATG
GCTAATGGCCAATATTGAGTCAACGCCACTGTGCATGAAGCTCGTAATTGTTATCCGCTCACAATTAAGG
GCGACACAAAATTTATTCTAAATGATAATAAATACTGATAACATCTTATAGTTTGTATTATATTTTGTAT
TATCGTTGACATGTATAATTTTGATATCAAAAACTGATTTTCCCTTTATTATTTTCGAGATTTATTTTCT
TAATTCTCTTTAACAAACTAGAAATATTGTATATACAAAAAATCATAAATAATAGATGAATAGTTTAATT
ATAGGTGTTCATCAATCGAAAAAGCAACGTATCTTATTTAAAGTGCGTTGCTTTTTTCTCATTTATAAGG
TTAAATAATTCTCATATATCAAGCAAAGTGACAGGCGCCCTTAAATATTCTGACAAATGCTCTTTCCCTA
AACTCCCCCCATAAAAAAACCCGCCGAAGCGGGTTTTTACGTTATTTGCGGATTAACGATTACTCGTTAT
CAGAACCGCCCAGGGGGCCCGAGCTTAAGACTGGCCGTCGTTTTACAACACAGAAAGAGTTTGTAGAAAC
GCAAAAAGGCCATCCGTCAGGGGCCTTCTGCTTAGTTTGATGCCTGGCAGTTCCCTACTCTCGCCTTCCG
CTTCCTCGCTCACTGACTCGCTGCGCTCGGTCGTTCGGCTGCGGCGAGCGGTATCAGCTCACTCAAAGGC
GGTAATACGGTTATCCACAGAATCAGGGGATAACGCAGGAAAGAACATGTGAGCAAAAGGCCAGCAAAAG
GCCAGGAACCGTAAAAAGGCCGCGTTGCTGGCGTTTTTCCATAGGCTCCGCCCCCCTGACGAGCATCACA
AAAATCGACGCTCAAGTCAGAGGTGGCGAAACCCGACAGGACTATAAAGATACCAGGCGTTTCCCCCTGG
AAGCTCCCTCGTGCGCTCTCCTGTTCCGACCCTGCCGCTTACCGGATACCTGTCCGCCTTTCTCCCTTCG
GGAAGCGTGGCGCTTTCTCATAGCTCACGCTGTAGGTATCTCAGTTCGGTGTAGGTCGTTCGCTCCAAGC
TGGGCTGTGTGCACGAACCCCCCGTTCAGCCCGACCGCTGCGCCTTATCCGGTAACTATCGTCTTGAGTC
CAACCCGGTAAGACACGACTTATCGCCACTGGCAGCAGCCACTGGTAACAGGATTAGCAGAGCGAGGTAT
GTAGGCGGTGCTACAGAGTTCTTGAAGTGGTGGGCTAACTACGGCTACACTAGAAGAACAGTATTTGGTA
TCTGCGCTCTGCTGAAGCCAGTTACCTTCGGAAAAAGAGTTGGTAGCTCTTGATCCGGCAAACAAACCAC
CGCTGGTAGCGGTGGTTTTTTTGTTTGCAAGCAGCAGATTACGCGCAGAAAAAAAGGATCTCAAGAAGAT
CCTTTGATCTTTTCTACGGGGTCTGACGCTCAGTGGAACGACGCGCGCGTAACTCACGTTAAGGGATTTT
GGTCATGAGCAAGGGGTGTTATGAGCCATATTCAGGTATAAATGGGCTCGCGATAATGTTCAGAATTGGT
TAATTGGTTGTAACACTGACCCCTATTTGTTTATTTTTCTAAATACATTCAAATATGTATCCGCTCATGA
GACAATAACCCTGATAAATGCTTCAATAATATTGAAAAAGGAAGAATATGAGTATTCAACATTTCCGTGT
CGCCCTTATTCCCTTTTTTGCGGCATTTTGCCTTCCTGTTTTTGCTCACCCAGAAACGCTGGTGAAAGTA
AAAGATGCTGAAGATCAGTTGGGTGCACGAGTGGGTTACATCGAACTGGATCTCAACAGCGGTAAGATCC
TTGAGAGTTTTCGCCCCGAAGAACGTTTTCCAATGATGAGCACTTTTAAAGTTCTGCTATGTGGCGCGGT
ATTATCCCGTATTGACGCCGGGCAAGAGCAACTCGGTCGCCGCATACACTATTCTCAGAATGACTTGGTT
GAGTACTCACCAGTCACAGAAAAGCATCTTACGGATGGCATGACAGTAAGAGAATTATGCAGTGCTGCCA
TAACCATGAGTGATAACACTGCGGCCAACTTACTTCTGACAACGATCGGAGGACCGAAGGAGCTAACCGC
TTTTTTGCACAACATGGGGGATCATGTAACTCGCCTTGATCGTTGGGAACCGGAGCTGAATGAAGCCATA
CCAAACGACGAGCGTGACACCACGATGCCTGTAGCGATGGCAACAACGTTGCGCAAACTATTAACTGGCG
AACTACTTACTCTAGCTTCCCGGCAACAATTAATAGACTGGATGGAGGCGGATAAAGTTGCAGGACCACT
TCTGCGCTCGGCCCTTCCGGCTGGCTGGTTTATTGCTGATAAATCCGGAGCCGGTGAGCGTGGTTCTCGC
GGTATCATCGCAGCGCTGGGGCCAGATGGTAAGCCCTCCCGTATCGTAGTTATCTACACGACGGGGAGTC
AGGCAACTATGGATGAACGAAATAGACAGATCGCTGAGATAGGTGCCTCACTGATTAAGCATTGGTAATG
ACCATGATTACGCCAAGCTCTAGCTAGAGGTCGACGGTATACAGACATGATAAGATACATTGATGAGTTT
GGACAAACCACAACTAGAATGCAGTGAAAAAAATGCTTTATTTGTGAAATTTGTGATGCTATTGCTTTAT
TTGTAACCATTATAAGCTGCAATAAACAAGTTGGGGTGGGCGAAGAACTCCAGCATGAGATCCCCGCGCT
GGAGGATCATCCAGCCGGCGTCCCGGAAAACGATTCCGAAGCCCAACCTTTCATAGAAGGCGGCGGTGGA
ATCGAAATCTCGTAGCACGTGTCAGGCACCGGGCTTGCGGGTCATGCACCAGGTGCGCGGTCCTTCGGGC
ACCTCGACGTCGGCGGTGACGGTGAAGCCGAGCCGCTCGTAGAAGGGGAGGTTGCGGGGCGCGGATGTCT
CCAGGAAGGCGGGCACCCCGGCGCGCTCGGCCGCCTCCACTCCGGGGAGCACGACGGCGCTGCCCAGACC
CTTGCCCTGGTGGTCGGGCGAGACGCCGACGGTGGCCAGGAACCACGCGGGCTCCTTGGGCCGGTGCGGC
GCCAGGAGGCCTTCCATCTGTTGCTGCGCGGCCAGCCGGGAACCGCTCAACTCGGCCATGCGCGGGCCGA
TCTCGGCGAACACCGCCCCCGCTTCGACGCTCTCCGGCGTGGTCCAGACCGCCACCGCGGCGCCGTCGTC
CGCGACCCACACCTTGCCGATGTCGAGCCCGACGCGCGTGAGGAAGAGTTCTTGCAGCTCGGTGACCCGC
TCGATGTGGCGGTCCGGATCGACGGTGTGGCGCGTGGCGGGGTAGTCGGCGAACGCGGCGGCGAGGGTGC
GTACGGCCCTGGGGACGTCGTCGCGGGTGGCGAGGCGCACCGTGGGCTTGTACTCGGTCATGGTTTAGTT
CCTCACCTTGTCGTATTATACTATGCCGATATACTATGCCGATGATTAATTGTCAACACGTGCTGATCAG
ATCCGAAAATGGATATACAAGCTCCCGGGAGCTTTTTGCAAAAGCCTAGGCCTCCAAAAAAGCCTCCTCA
CTACTTCTGGAATAGCTCAGAGGCAGAGGCGGCCTCGGCCTCTGCATAAATAAAAAAAATTAGTCA
Features (pLannotate 1.2.2; 20 found; start..end, strand, type, name):
    242..350     -  rep_origin     f1 ori (fragment): f1 bacteriophage origin of replication; arrow indicates direction of (+) strand synthesis
    351..462     -  polyA_signal   bGH poly(A) signal: bovine growth hormone polyadenylation signal
    677..1468    -  CDS            IGHG4 (fragment): IGHG4_HUMAN - Experimental evidence at protein level: Swiss-Prot protein existence level 1. Constant region of immunoglobulin heavy chains. Immunoglobulins, also known as antibodies, are membrane-bound or secreted glycoproteins produced by B lymphocytes. In the recognition phase of humoral immunity, the membrane-bound immunoglobulins serve as receptors which, upon binding of a specific antigen, trigger the clonal expansion and differentiation of B lymphocytes into immunoglobulins- secreting plasma cells. Secreted immunoglobulins mediate the effector phase of humoral immunity, which results in
   2018..2055    -  CDS            IgH signal sequence (fragment): signal sequence from the mouse immunoglobulin heavy chain variable region
   2059..2077    -  promoter       SP6 promoter: promoter for bacteriophage SP6 RNA polymerase
   2129..2172    -  intron         CMV intron (fragment): modified intron A from human cytomegalovirus
   2308..2511    -  promoter       CMV promoter: human cytomegalovirus (CMV) immediate early promoter
   2512..2815    -  enhancer       CMV enhancer: human cytomegalovirus immediate early enhancer
   3058..3074    -  protein_bind   lac operator: The lac repressor binds to the lac operator to inhibit transcription in E. coli. This inhibition can be relieved by adding lactose or isopropyl-β-D-thiogalactopyranoside (IPTG). lac repressor encoded by lacI
   3530..3549    +  CDS            lacZα (fragment): LacZα fragment of β-galactosidase; lacZ fragment
   3574..3591    -  terminator     rrnB T2 terminator (fragment): transcription terminator T2 from the E. coli rrnB gene
   3816..4404    -  rep_origin     ori: high-copy-number ColE1/pMB1/pBR322/pUC origin of replication
   4515..4539    +  CDS            KanR (fragment): aminoglycoside phosphotransferase; aph(3')-Ia; confers resistance to kanamycin
   4569..4665    +  promoter       AmpR promoter (fragment): bla
   4668..5528    +  CDS            AmpR: β-lactamase; bla; confers resistance to ampicillin, carbenicillin, and related antibiotics
   5581..5702    -  polyA_signal   SV40 poly(A) signal: SV40 polyadenylation signal
   5697..5822    -  CDS            ble (fragment): BLE_KLEPN - Experimental evidence at protein level: Swiss-Prot protein existence level 1. Binding protein with a strong affinity to the bleomycin family of antibiotics. Binds to CL990; an antimitotic-antibiotic compound. From Klebsiella pneumoniae.
   5832..6431    -  CDS            PuroR (fragment): puromycin N-acetyltransferase; pac from Streptomyces; confers resistance to puromycin
   6450..6497    -  promoter       EM7 promoter: synthetic bacterial promoter&nbsp
   6545..228     -  promoter       SV40 promoter (across the origin): SV40 enhancer and early promoter
