[The description below was written by a language model from this plasmid's Addgene catalogue record and pLannotate feature annotations shown in this document.]
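Description:
pD649-HAsp-FCER1A-Fc(DAPA)-AviTag-6xHis is a mammalian expression plasmid built on the pD649 backbone for producing a secreted, soluble form of a human cell-surface protein. It carries a 540 bp insert encoding the extracellular domain of human FCER1A (the alpha chain of the high-affinity IgE receptor), cloned between retained NotI and AscI sites. In bacteria the plasmid replicates from a high-copy ColE1/pUC-type origin and is selected with ampicillin through a complete β-lactamase gene.

Expression is driven by the CMV immediate-early enhancer and promoter, followed by a fragment of CMV intron A and an SP6 phage promoter that can also serve for in vitro transcription or as a sequencing primer site. The name indicates an "HAsp" leader at the amino terminus. The automated annotation labels a short match in this position as a mouse IgH signal sequence fragment, so the exact identity of the secretion signal is not settled by the record. Downstream, the ectodomain is fused in frame to a human IgG Fc region, which the annotation matches to an IGHG4-like fragment. This Fc carries the D265A and P329A (DAPA) substitutions, generally used to reduce Fc effector interactions. An AviTag for site-specific enzymatic biotinylation and a 6xHis tag for metal-affinity purification follow, and the transcript ends at a bGH polyadenylation signal.

A separate SV40 promoter/EM7 cassette with a puromycin N-acetyltransferase sequence and an SV40 poly(A) signal is also detected. It is annotated as a fragment, so the record does not confirm a functional mammalian marker. The depositor notes that some plasmids in this collection may carry an IS4-like transposase upstream of the CMV promoter, although none is annotated here. The construct belongs to a set used to map extracellular protein-protein interactions among human immunoglobulin superfamily receptors.
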