Addgene plasmid #156580: pD649-HAsp-FCER1A-Fc(DAPA)-AviTag-6xHis
Purpose: Mammalian expression of cell-surface protein extracellular domain fused to Fc(DAPA)-Avi-6xHis. Protein is secreted from cells.
Depositing lab: Chris Garcia. Depositing organization: Stanford University. Publication: A Human IgSF Cell-Surface Interactome Reveals a Complex Network of Protein-Protein Interactions. Wojtowicz WM, Vielmetter J, Fernandes RA, Siepe DH, Eastman CL, Chisholm GB, Cox S, Klock H, Anderson PW, Rue SM, Miller JJ, Glaser SM, Bragstad ML, Vance J, Lam AW, Lesley SA, Zinn K, Garcia KC. Cell. 2020 Aug 20;182(4):1027-1043.e17. doi: 10.1016/j.cell.2020.07.025. PubMed 32822567.
Backbone
  Vector backbone: pD649
  Backbone size w/o insert (bp): 6106
  Vector type: Mammalian Expression
Growth in bacteria
  Bacterial resistance: Ampicillin, 100 μg/mL
  Growth temperature: 37°C
  Growth strain: DH5alpha
  Copy number: High Copy
Gene/Insert
  Gene/Insert name: FCER1A (alt name: FCERA)
  Species: H. sapiens (human)
  Insert size (bp): 540
  Mutation: Fc region of human IgG contains D265A and P329A mutations (DAPA)
  Entrez Gene: FCER1A (a.k.a. FCE1A, FCERIA, FcERI)
  Promoter: CMV/SP6
  Tag / fusion protein: Fc(DAPA)-AviTag-6xHis (C terminal on backbone)
  Cloning method: Restriction Enzyme; 5′ cloning site GCGGCCGC (not destroyed); 3′ cloning site GGCGCGCC (not destroyed)
  Sequencing primers: 5′ ATTTAGGTGACACTATAG; 3′ CACGTACCAGTTGAACTTCACC
Resource information
  A portion of this plasmid was derived from a plasmid made by: synthesis by ThermoFisher
Terms and licenses: Academic/Nonprofit Terms; Industry Terms: Not Available to Industry
Depositor comments: Some plasmids in this collection may have an IS4-like element ISVsa5 family transposase upstream of the CMV promoter.
How to cite: pD649-HAsp-FCER1A-Fc(DAPA)-AviTag-6xHis was a gift from Chris Garcia (Addgene plasmid # 156580 ; http://n2t.net/addgene:156580 ; RRID:Addgene_156580)
